>Addgene plasmid #179156 | pMC_MS2_DNA_VLP | addgene full sequence | sequence record 352512 | Addgene NGS Result
CTAAATTGTAAGCGTTAATATTTTGTTAAAATTCGCGTTAAATTTTTGTTAAATCAGCTCATTTTTTAAC
CAATAGGCCGAAATCGGCAAAATCCCTTATAAATCAAAAGAATAGACCGAGATAGGGTTGAGTGGCCGCT
ACAGGGCGCTCCCATTCGCCATTCAGGCTGCGCAACTGTTGGGAAGGGCGTTTCGGTGCGGGCCTCTTCG
CTATTACGCCAGCTGGCGAAAGGGGGATGTGCTGCAAGGCGATTAAGTTGGGTAACGCCAGGGTTTTCCC
AGTCACGACGTTGTAAAACGACGGCCAGTGAGGTAATACGACTCACTATAGGGGAATTGTGAGCGGATAA
CAATTCCCCTCTAGATTTACACTTTATGCTTCCGGCTCGTATGTTTCTAGAGAATTCAAATAATTTTGTT
TAACTTTAAGAAGGAGATTTAAATTGGCTATCGCTGTAGGTAGCCGGAATTCCATTCCTAGGAGGTTTGA
CCTGTGCGAGCTTTTAGTACCCTTGATAGGGAGAACGAAACCTTCGTCCCCTCCGTTCGCGTTTACGCGG
ACGGTGAGACTGAAGATAACTCATTCTCTTTAAAATATCGTTCGAACTGGACTCCCGGTCGTTTTAACTC
GACTGGGGCCAAAACGAAACAGTGGCACTACCCCTCTCCGTATTCACGGGGGGCGTTAAGTGTCACATCG
ATAGATCAAGGTGCCTACAAGCGAAGTGGGTCATCGTGGGGTCGCCCGTACGAGGAGAAAGCCGGTTTCG
GCTTCTCCCTCGACGCACGCTCCTGCTACAGCCTCTTCCCTGTAAGCCAAAACTTGACTTACATCGAAGT
GCCGCAGAACGTTGCGAACCGGGCGTCGACCGAAGTCCTGCAAAAGGTCACCCAGGGTAATTTTAACCTT
GGTGTTGCTTTAGCAGAGGCCAGGTCGACAGCCTCACAACTCGCGACGCAAACCATTGCGCTCGTGAAGG
CGTACACTGCCGCTCGTCGCGGTAATTGGCGCCAGGCGCTCCGCTACCTTGCCCTAAACGAAGATCGAAA
GTTTCGATCAAAACACGTGGCCGGCAGATGGTTGGAGTTGCAGTTCGGTTGGTTACCACTAATGAGTGAT
ATCCAGGGTGCATATGAGATGCTTACGAAGGTTCACCTTCAAGAGTTTCTTCCTATGAGAGCCGTACGTC
AGGTCGGTACTAACATCAAGTTAGATGGCCGTCTGTCGTATCCAGCTGCAAACTTCCAGACAACGTGCAA
CATATCGCGACGTATCGTGATATGGTTTTACATAAACGATGCACGTTTGGCATGGTTGTCGTCCCTAGGT
ATCTTGAACCCACTAGGTATAGTGTGGGAAAAGGTGCCTTTCTCATTCGTTGTCGACTGGCTCCTACCTG
TAGGTAACATGCTCGAGGGCCTTACGGCCCCCGTGGGATGCTCCTACATGTCAGGAACAGTTACTGACGT
AATAACGGGTGAGTCCATCATAAGCGTTGACGCTCCCTACGGGTGGACTGTGGAGAGACAGGGCACTGCT
AAGGCCCAAATCTCAGCCATGCATCGAGGGGTACAATCCGTATGGCCAACAACTGGCGCGTACGTAAAGT
CTCCTTTCTCGATGGTCCATACCTTAGATGCGTTAGCATTAATCAGGCAACGGCTCTCTAGATAGAGCCC
TCAACCGGAGTTTGAAGCATGGCTTCTAACTTTACTCAGTTCGTTCTCGTCGACAATGGCGGAACTGGCG
ACGTGACTGTCGCCCCAAGCAACTTCGCTAACGGGGTCGCTGAATGGATCAGCTCTAACTCGCGTTCACA
GGCTTACAAAGTAACCTGTAGCGTTCGTCAGAGCTCTGCGCAGAATCGCAAATACACCATCAAAGTCGAG
GTGCCTAAAGTGGCAACCCAGACTGTTGGTGGTGTAGAGCTTCCTGTAGCCGCATGGCGTTCGTACTTAA
ATATGGAACTAACCATTCCAATTTTCGCTACGAATTCCGACTGCGAGCTTATTGTTAAGGCAATGCAAGG
TCTTCTAAAAGATGGAAACCCGATTCCCTCAGCAATCGCAGCAAACTCCGGCATCTACGCTAACTTTACT
CAGTTCGTTCTCGTCGACAATGGCGGTACCCATCACCATCACCATCACGGTACCGGCGACGTGACTGTCG
CCCCAAGCAACTTCGCTAACGGGGTCGCTGAATGGATCAGCTCTAACTCGCGTTCACAGGCTTACAAAGT
AACCTGTAGCGTTCGTCAGAGCTCTGCGCAGAATCGCAAATACACCATCAAAGTCGAGGTGCCTAAAGTG
GCAACCCAGACTGTTGGTGGTGTAGAGCTTCCTGTAGCCGCATGGCGTTCGTACTTAAATATGGAACTAA
CCATTCCAATTTTCGCTACGAATTCCGACTGCGAGCTTATTGTTAAGGCAATGCAAGGTCTTCTAAAAGA
TGGAAACCCGATTCCCTCAGCAATCGCAGCAAACTCCGGCATCTACTAATAGACGCCGGCCACCGCTGAG
CAATAACTAGCATAACCCCTTGGGGCCTCTAAACGGGTCTTGAGGGGTTTTTTGTAATTTCACTGCCCGC
TTTCCAGTCGGGAAACCTGTCGTGCCAGCTGCATTAACATGGTCATAGCTGTTTCCTTGCGTATTGGGCG
CTCTCCGCTTCCTCGCTCACTGACTCGCTGCGCTCGGTCGTTCGGGTAAAGCCTGGGGTGCCTAATGAGC
AAAAGGCCAGCAAAAGGCCAGGAACCGTAAAAAGGCCGCGTTGCTGGCGTTTTTCCATAGGCTCCGCCCC
CCTGACGAGCATCACAAAAATCGACGCTCAAGTCAGAGGTGGCGAAACCCGACAGGACTATAAAGATACC
AGGCGTTTCCCCCTGGAAGCTCCCTCGTGCGCTCTCCTGTTCCGACCCTGCCGCTTACCGGATACCTGTC
CGCCTTTCTCCCTTCGGGAAGCGTGGCGCTTTCTCATAGCTCACGCTGTAGGTATCTCAGTTCGGTGTAG
GTCGTTCGCTCCAAGCTGGGCTGTGTGCACGAACCCCCCGTTCAGCCCGACCGCTGCGCCTTATCCGGTA
ACTATCGTCTTGAGTCCAACCCGGTAAGACACGACTTATCGCCACTGGCAGCAGCCACTGGTAACAGGAT
TAGCAGAGCGAGGTATGTAGGCGGTGCTACAGAGTTCTTGAAGTGGTGGCCTAACTACGGCTACACTAGA
AGAACAGTATTTGGTATCTGCGCTCTGCTGAAGCCAGTTACCTTCGGAAAAAGAGTTGGTAGCTCTTGAT
CCGGCAAACAAACCACCGCTGGTAGCGGTGGTTTTTTTGTTTGCAAGCAGCAGATTACGCGCAGAAAAAA
AGGATCTCAAGAAGATCCTTTGATCTTTTCTACGGGGTCTGACGCTCAGTGGAACGAAAACTCACGTTAA
GGGATTTTGGTCATGAGATTATCAAAAAGGATCTTCACCTAGATCCTTTTAAATTAAAAATGAAGTTTTA
AATCAATCTAAAGTATATATGAGTAAACTTGGTCTGACAGTTATTAGAAAAATTCATCCAGCAGACGATA
AAACGCAATACGCTGGCTATCCGGTGCCGCAATGCCATACAGCACCAGAAAACGATCCGCCCATTCGCCG
CCCAGTTCTTCCGCAATATCACGGGTGGCCAGCGCAATATCCTGATAACGATCCGCCACGCCCAGACGGC
CGCAATCAATAAAGCCGCTAAAACGGCCATTTTCCACCATAATGTTCGGCAGGCACGCATCACCATGGGT
CACCACCAGATCTTCGCCATCCGGCATGCTCGCTTTCAGACGCGCAAACAGCTCTGCCGGTGCCAGGCCC
TGATGTTCTTCATCCAGATCATCCTGATCCACCAGGCCCGCTTCCATACGGGTACGCGCACGTTCAATAC
GATGTTTCGCCTGATGATCAAACGGACAGGTCGCCGGGTCCAGGGTATGCAGACGACGCATGGCATCCGC
CATAATGCTCACTTTTTCTGCCGGCGCCAGATGGCTAGACAGCAGATCCTGACCCGGCACTTCGCCCAGC
AGCAGCCAATCACGGCCCGCTTCGGTCACCACATCCAGCACCGCCGCACACGGAACACCGGTGGTGGCCA
GCCAGCTCAGACGCGCCGCTTCATCCTGCAGCTCGTTCAGCGCACCGCTCAGATCGGTTTTCACAAACAG
CACCGGACGACCCTGCGCGCTCAGACGAAACACCGCCGCATCAGAGCAGCCAATGGTCTGCTGCGCCCAA
TCATAGCCAAACAGACGTTCCACCCACGCTGCCGGGCTACCCGCATGCAGGCCATCCTGTTCAATCATAC
TCTTCCTTTTTCAATATTATTGAAGCATTTATCAGGGTTATTGTCTCATGAGCGGATACATATTTGAATG
TATTTAGAAAAATAAACAAATAGGGGTTCCGCGCACATTTCCCCGAAAAGTGCCAC
Features (pLannotate 1.2.2; 17 found; start..end, strand, type, name):
      3..134     -  rep_origin     M13 ori (fragment): M13 bacteriophage origin of replication; arrow indicates direction of (+) strand synthesis
    155..311     -  CDS            lacZα (fragment): LacZα fragment of β-galactosidase; lacZ fragment
    314..332     +  promoter       T7 promoter: promoter for bacteriophage T7 RNA polymerase
    333..357     +  protein_bind   lac operator: The lac repressor binds to the lac operator to inhibit transcription in E. coli. This inhibition can be relieved by adding lactose or isopropyl-β-D-thiogalactopyranoside (IPTG). lac repressor encoded by lacI
    366..395     +  promoter       lac promoter: promoter for the E. coli lac operon
    415..437     +  RBS            RBS: efficient ribosome binding site from bacteriophage T7 gene 10 (Olins and Rangwala, 1989)
    497..1672    +  CDS            A: MATA_BPMS2 - Experimental evidence at protein level: Swiss-Prot protein existence level 1. The maturation protein is required for the typical attachment of the phage to the side of the bacterial pili (PubMed:23810697). Binds to sequences located toward each end of the genome, hence circularizing it (PubMed:26608810). The RNA genome-maturation protein A complex is released from the capsid upon host receptor binding (PubMed:23810697). Maturation protein A enters the cell along with the viral RNA (PubMed:4551992). From Escherichia phage MS2 (Bacteriophage MS2).
   1699..2088    +  CDS            CAPSD_BPMS2: Experimental evidence at protein level: Swiss-Prot protein existence level 1. Acts as a translational repressor of viral replicase synthesis late in infection. This latter function is the result of capsid protein interaction with an RNA hairpin which contains the replicase ribosome-binding site. From Escherichia phage MS2 (Bacteriophage MS2).
   2090..2126    +  CDS            MS2 (fragment): bacteriophage MS2 coat protein binds to a specific stem-loop structure in the viral RNA (Peabody, 1993)
   2131..2148    +  CDS            7xHis (fragment): 6xHis affinity tag
   2155..2499    +  CDS            MS2 (fragment): bacteriophage MS2 coat protein binds to a specific stem-loop structure in the viral RNA (Peabody, 1993)
   2527..2574    +  terminator     T7 terminator: transcription terminator for bacteriophage T7 RNA polymerase
   2580..2627    -  CDS            lacI (fragment): lac repressor; lacI; The lac repressor binds to the lac operator to inhibit transcription in E. coli. This inhibition can be relieved by adding lactose or isopropyl-β-D-thiogalactopyranoside (IPTG).
   2664..2704    -  rep_origin     RSF ori (fragment): Plasmids containing the RSF 1030 origin of replication can be propagated in E. coli cells that contain additional plasmids with compatible origins.
   2782..3370    -  rep_origin     ori: high-copy-number ColE1/pMB1/pBR322/pUC origin of replication
   3544..4338    -  CDS            NeoR/KanR: aminoglycoside phosphotransferase confers resistance to neomycin, kanamycin, and G418 (Geneticin®)
   4339..4443    -  promoter       AmpR promoter: bla
