[The description below was written by a language model from this plasmid's Addgene catalogue record and pLannotate feature annotations shown in this document.]
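Description:
pMC_MS2_DNA_VLP is a 4.5 kb bacterial expression plasmid built on the pMX gene-synthesis backbone. It is maintained in E. coli at high copy through a ColE1/pUC-type origin and selected with kanamycin via an aminoglycoside phosphotransferase (NeoR/KanR) gene that the annotation places downstream of an AmpR (bla) promoter. Short annotated fragments of an M13 origin, lacZα, lacI and an RSF origin appear to be backbone or assembly remnants rather than functional units. No intact lacI gene is annotated.

The payload is a single forward-strand expression unit assembled by BsaI cloning, with the sites destroyed in the process. A T7 promoter followed by a lac operator sits upstream of a T7 gene 10 ribosome binding site, so transcription depends on T7 RNA polymerase and can be held in check by lac repressor supplied by the host and relieved with IPTG. The first open reading frame encodes the bacteriophage MS2 maturation (A) protein, which in the phage binds the genome and mediates attachment to bacterial pili. It is followed by a synthetic coat protein dimer, in which a full-length coat protein sequence is immediately followed by a second copy. In the feature table, a 6xHis tag lies within that second copy, a short way in from its start, rather than at either end of the dimer. A T7 terminator closes the cassette, and both genes appear to be transcribed from the one annotated T7 promoter.

The plasmid is used to co-produce the two MS2 structural proteins in E. coli so that His-tagged virus-like particles can be assembled and affinity purified. The associated publication title describes low-cost production of DNA-containing MS2 virus-like particles as molecular diagnostic controls. The record does not detail how the DNA cargo is supplied or packaged.
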