Addgene plasmid #179156: pMC_MS2_DNA_VLP
Purpose: Expression of maturation protein and his-tagged coat protein dimer from MS2 phage
Depositing lab: Paul Freemont. Depositing organization: Imperial College London. Publication: Simple Low-Cost Production of DNA MS2 Virus-Like Particles As Molecular Diagnostic Controls. Crone MA, Freemont PS. GEN Biotechnol. 2022 Dec 1;1(6):496-503. doi: 10.1089/genbio.2022.0033. Epub 2022 Dec 21. PubMed 36644571.
Backbone
  Vector backbone: pMX
  Backbone manufacturer: ThermoFisher Scientific
  Backbone size w/o insert (bp): 2353
  Total vector size (bp): 4466
  Vector type: Bacterial Expression
Growth in bacteria
  Bacterial resistance: Kanamycin, 50 μg/mL
  Growth temperature: 37°C
  Growth strain: DH5alpha
  Copy number: High Copy
Gene/Insert 1
  Gene/Insert name: Maturation Protein (alt name: A-Protein)
  Species: MS2 Phage
  Insert size (bp): 1182
  Promoter: T7
  Cloning method: Restriction Enzyme; 5′ cloning site BsaI (destroyed during cloning); 3′ cloning site BsaI (destroyed during cloning)
  Sequencing primers: 5′ AGGGTTTTCCCAGTCACGACGTT; 3′ CAGGAAACAGCTATGACC
Gene/Insert 2
  Gene/Insert name: Coat Protein Dimer
  Species: Synthetic
  Insert size (bp): 801
  Promoter: T7
  Cloning method: Restriction Enzyme; 5′ cloning site BsaI (destroyed during cloning); 3′ cloning site BsaI (destroyed during cloning)
  Sequencing primers: 5′ AGGGTTTTCCCAGTCACGACGTT; 3′ CAGGAAACAGCTATGACC
Depositor comments: Please visit https://www.biorxiv.org/content/10.1101/2022.09.04.506540 for bioRxiv preprint.
How to cite: pMC_MS2_DNA_VLP was a gift from Paul Freemont (Addgene plasmid # 179156 ; http://n2t.net/addgene:179156 ; RRID:Addgene_179156)
